Addgene plasmid #60928: pPL5617_pUG_PuroR
Purpose: PCR template vector for generating puromycin resistance cassette.
Depositing lab: Robert Piper. Depositing organization: University of Iowa. Publication: Puromycin and Methotrexate Resistance Cassettes and Optimized cre-recombinase Expression Plasmids for use in Yeast. MacDonald C, Piper RC. Yeast. 2015 Feb 16. doi: 10.1002/yea.3069. PubMed 25688547.
Backbone
  Vector backbone: pUG27
  Vector type: LoxP flanked deletion cassette template
  Selectable markers: Puromycin
Growth in bacteria
  Bacterial resistance: Ampicillin, 100 μg/mL
  Growth temperature: 37°C
  Growth strain: Top10
  Copy number: Unknown
Gene/Insert
  Gene/Insert name: puromycin N-Acetyltransferase (alt name: pac)
  Insert size (bp): 597
  Promoter: TEF1
  Cloning method: Unknown
  Sequencing primers: 5′ ggttcttctttcatatacttcc; 3′ gggcagatgatgtcgaggcg
Resource information
  A portion of this plasmid was derived from a plasmid made by: They were gene synthesized using a commercial service, which made them according to our design.
Terms and licenses: Academic/Nonprofit Terms; Industry Terms: Not Available to Industry
Depositor comments: Puromycin resistance gene from Streptomyces alboniger; codon optimized for expression in Saccharomyces cerevisiae
How to cite: pPL5617_pUG_PuroR was a gift from Robert Piper (Addgene plasmid # 60928 ; http://n2t.net/addgene:60928 ; RRID:Addgene_60928)
