[The description below was written by a language model from this plasmid's Addgene catalogue record and pLannotate feature annotations shown in this document.]
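Description:
pPL5617_pUG_PuroR is a small (about 3.8 kb) E. coli plasmid built on the pUG27 backbone. It serves as a PCR template for a loxP-flanked puromycin resistance cassette used in budding yeast, not as a vector maintained in yeast, and no yeast origin or centromere is annotated. It is propagated in bacteria through a high-copy ColE1/pUC-type origin and selected with ampicillin via the β-lactamase gene and its native promoter. The annotated lacI, rop and bom fragments are short backbone remnants with no evident function. T7 and SP6 phage promoters sit just outside the cassette on either side.

The payload is the 597 bp pac gene, which encodes puromycin N-acetyltransferase from Streptomyces alboniger. It was gene-synthesized and codon-optimized for expression in Saccharomyces cerevisiae. The catalogue lists the promoter as TEF1, and the feature table identifies both the promoter and the downstream terminator as the Ashbya gossypii TEF elements typical of the pUG series. The enzyme detoxifies puromycin by acetylation, so the cassette acts as a dominant drug marker that does not depend on an auxotrophic background.

Two loxP sites in the same orientation bracket the promoter–pac–terminator unit. In the usual application of such templates, the cassette is amplified with primers carrying homology to a chosen genomic locus and integrated by homologous recombination to delete or modify a gene, with transformants selected on puromycin. Later expression of Cre recombinase excises the marker and leaves a single loxP scar, so the marker can be reused for further rounds of modification.
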