Features (pLannotate 1.2.2; 13 found; start..end, strand, type, name):
     53..86      -  protein_bind   loxP: Cre-mediated recombination occurs in the 8-bp core sequence (GCATACAT). Cre recombinase
    141..484     +  promoter       TEF promoter: Ashbya gossypii TEF promoter
    485..1081    +  CDS            pac: PUAC_STRAD - Protein predicted: Swiss-Prot protein existence level 4. Detoxification of puromycin. From Streptomyces alboniger.
   1090..1287    +  terminator     TEF terminator: Ashbya gossypii TEF terminator
   1331..1364    -  protein_bind   loxP: Cre-mediated recombination occurs in the 8-bp core sequence (GCATACAT). Cre recombinase
   1418..1436    -  promoter       T7 promoter: promoter for bacteriophage T7 RNA polymerase
   1458..1511    -  CDS            lacI (fragment): lac repressor; lacI; The lac repressor binds to the lac operator to inhibit transcription in E. coli. This inhibition can be relieved by adding lactose or isopropyl-β-D-thiogalactopyranoside (IPTG).
   1694..2282    -  rep_origin     ori: high-copy-number ColE1/pMB1/pBR322/pUC origin of replication
   2453..3313    -  CDS            AmpR: β-lactamase; bla; confers resistance to ampicillin, carbenicillin, and related antibiotics
   3314..3418    -  promoter       AmpR promoter: bla
   3513..3548    +  CDS            rop (fragment): Rop protein, which maintains plasmids at low copy number; rop
   3650..3701    +  misc_feature   bom (fragment): basis of mobility region from pBR322
   3764..2       +  promoter       SP6 promoter (across the origin): promoter for bacteriophage SP6 RNA polymerase
>Addgene plasmid #60928 | pPL5617_pUG_PuroR | depositor full sequence | sequence record 100738 | pPL5617_pUG_PuroR sequence 3780 bps
GAACGCGGCCGCCAGCTGAAGCTTCGTACGCTGCAGGTCGACAACCCTTAATATAACTTCGTATAATGTA
TGCTATACGAAGTTATTAGGTCTAGAGATCTGTTTAGCTTGCCTCGTCCCCGCCGGGTCACCCGGCCAGC
GACATGGAGGCCCAGAATACCCTCCTTGACAGTCTTGACGTGCGCAGCTCAGGGGCATGATGTGACTGTC
GCCCGTACATTTAGCCCATACATCCCCATGTATAATCATTTGCATCCATACATTTTGATGGCCGCACGGC
GCGAAGCAAAAATTACGGCTCCTCGCTGCAGACCTGCGAGCAGGGAAACGCTCCCCTCACAGACGCGTTG
AATTGTCCCCACGCCGCGCCCCTGTAGAGAAATATAAAAGGTTAGGATTTGCCACTGAGGTTCTTCTTTC
ATATACTTCCTTTTAAAATCTTGCTAGGATACAGTTCTCACATCACATCCGAACATAAACAACCATGACT
GAATATAAACCAACTGTTAGATTGGCTACTAGAGATGATGTTCCAAGAGCTGTTAGAACTTTGGCTGCTG
CTTTCGCTGATTATCCAGCTACTAGACATACTGTTGATCCAGATAGACATATTGAAAGAGTTACTGAATT
GCAAGAATTGTTCTTGACTAGAGTTGGTTTGGATATTGGTAAAGTTTGGGTTGCTGATGATGGTGCTGCT
GTTGCTGTTTGGACTACTCCAGAATCTGTTGAAGCTGGTGCTGTTTTCGCTGAAATTGGTCCAAGAATGG
CTGAATTGTCTGGTTCTAGATTGGCTGCTCAACAACAAATGGAAGGTTTGTTGGCTCCACATAGACCAAA
AGAACCAGCTTGGTTCTTGGCTACTGTTGGTGTTTCTCCAGATCATCAAGGTAAAGGTTTGGGTTCTGCT
GTTGTTTTGCCAGGTGTTGAAGCTGCTGAAAGAGCTGGTGTTCCAGCTTTCTTGGAAACTTCTGCTCCAA
GAAATTTGCCATTCTATGAAAGATTGGGTTTCACTGTTACTGCTGATGTTGAATGTCCAAAAGATAGAGC
TACTTGGTGTATGACTAGAAAACCAGGTGCTTAAAGAGTACTGACAATAAAAAGATTCTTGTTTTCAAGA
ACTTGTCATTTGTATAGTTTTTTTATATTGTAGTTGTTCTATTTTAATCAAATGTTAGCGTGATTTATAT
TTTTTTTCGCCTCGACATCATCTGCCCAGATGCGAAGTTAAGTGCGCAGAAAGTAATATCATGCGTCAAT
CGTATGTGAATGCTGGTCGCTATACTGCTGTCGATTCGATACTAACGCCGCCATCTCGAGAACCCTTAAT
ATAACTTCGTATAATGTATGCTATACGAAGTTATTAGGTGATATCAGATCCACTAGTGGCCTATGCGGCC
GCGGATCTGCCGGTCTCCCTATAGTGAGTCGTATTAATTTCGATAAGCCAGGTTAACCTGCATTAATGAA
TCGGCCAACGCGCGGGGAGAGGCGGTTTGCGTATTGGGCGCTCTTCCGCTTCCTCGCTCACTGACTCGCT
GCGCTCGGTCGTTCGGCTGCGGCGAGCGGTATCAGCTCACTCAAAGGCGGTAATACGGTTATCCACAGAA
TCAGGGGATAACGCAGGAAAGAACATGTGAGCAAAAGGCCAGCAAAAGGCCAGGAACCGTAAAAAGGCCG
CGTTGCTGGCGTTTTTCCATAGGCTCCGCCCCCCTGACGAGCATCACAAAAATCGACGCTCAAGTCAGAG
GTGGCGAAACCCGACAGGACTATAAAGATACCAGGCGTTTCCCCCTGGAAGCTCCCTCGTGCGCTCTCCT
GTTCCGACCCTGCCGCTTACCGGATACCTGTCCGCCTTTCTCCCTTCGGGAAGCGTGGCGCTTTCTCAAT
GCTCACGCTGTAGGTATCTCAGTTCGGTGTAGGTCGTTCGCTCCAAGCTGGGCTGTGTGCACGAACCCCC
CGTTCAGCCCGACCGCTGCGCCTTATCCGGTAACTATCGTCTTGAGTCCAACCCGGTAAGACACGACTTA
TCGCCACTGGCAGCAGCCACTGGTAACAGGATTAGCAGAGCGAGGTATGTAGGCGGTGCTACAGAGTTCT
TGAAGTGGTGGCCTAACTACGGCTACACTAGAAGGACAGTATTTGGTATCTGCGCTCTGCTGAAGCCAGT
TACCTTCGGAAAAAGAGTTGGTAGCTCTTGATCCGGCAAACAAACCACCGCTGGTAGCGGTGGTTTTTTT
GTTTGCAAGCAGCAGATTACGCGCAGAAAAAAAGGATCTCAAGAAGATCCTTTGATCTTTTCTACGGGGT
CTGACGCTCAGTGGAACGAAAACTCACGTTAAGGGATTTTGGTCATGAGATTATCAAAAAGGATCTTCAC
CTAGATCCTTTTAAATTAAAAATGAAGTTTTAAATCAATCTAAAGTATATATGAGTAAACTTGGTCTGAC
AGTTACCAATGCTTAATCAGTGAGGCACCTATCTCAGCGATCTGTCTATTTCGTTCATCCATAGTTGCCT
GACTCCCCGTCGTGTAGATAACTACGATACGGGAGGGCTTACCATCTGGCCCCAGTGCTGCAATGATACC
GCGAGACCCACGCTCACCGGCTCCAGATTTATCAGCAATAAACCAGCCAGCCGGAAGGGCCGAGCGCAGA
AGTGGTCCTGCAACTTTATCCGCCTCCATCCAGTCTATTAATTGTTGCCGGGAAGCTAGAGTAAGTAGTT
CGCCAGTTAATAGTTTGCGCAACGTTGTTGCCATTGCTACAGGCATCGTGGTGTCACGCTCGTCGTTTGG
TATGGCTTCATTCAGCTCCGGTTCCCAACGATCAAGGCGAGTTACATGATCCCCCATGTTGTGCAAAAAA
GCGGTTAGCTCCTTCGGTCCTCCGATCGTTGTCAGAAGTAAGTTGGCCGCAGTGTTATCACTCATGGTTA
TGGCAGCACTGCATAATTCTCTTACTGTCATGCCATCCGTAAGATGCTTTTCTGTGACTGGTGAGTACTC
AACCAAGTCATTCTGAGAATAGTGTATGCGGCGACCGAGTTGCTCTTGCCCGGCGTCAATACGGGATAAT
ACCGCGCCACATAGCAGAACTTTAAAAGTGCTCATCATTGGAAAACGTTCTTCGGGGCGAAAACTCTCAA
GGATCTTACCGCTGTTGAGATCCAGTTCGATGTAACCCACTCGTGCACCCAACTGATCTTCAGCATCTTT
TACTTTCACCAGCGTTTCTGGGTGAGCAAAAACAGGAAGGCAAAATGCCGCAAAAAAGGGAATAAGGGCG
ACACGGAAATGTTGAATACTCATACTCTTCCTTTTTCAATATTATTGAAGCATTTATCAGGGTTATTGTC
TCATGAGCGGATACATATTTGAATGTATTTAGAAAAATAAACAAATAGGGGTTCCGCGCACATTTCCCCG
AAAAGTGCCACCTGACGTCTAAGAAACCATTATTATCATGACATTAACCTATAAAAATAGGCGTATCACG
AGGCCCTTTCGTCTCGCGCGTTTCGGTGATGACGGTGAAAACCTCTGACACATGCAGCTCCCGGAGACGG
TCACAGCTTGTCTGTAAGCGGATGCCGGGAGCAGACAAGCCCGTCAGGGCGCGTCAGCGGGTGTTGGCGG
GTGTCGGGGCTGGCTTAACTATGCGGCATCAGAGCAGATTGTACTGAGAGTGCACCATATGGACATATTG
TCGTTAGAACGCGGCTACAATTAATACATAACCTTATGTATCATACACATACGATTTAGGTGACACTATA
