>Addgene plasmid #60928 | pPL5617_pUG_PuroR | addgene partial sequence | sequence record 100238 | pRSII-F1 5'-CGGCATCAGAGCAGATTGTAC-3'
ATATTGTCGTTAGAACGCGGCTACAATTAATACATAACCTTATGTATCATACACATACGATTTAGGTGAC
ACTATAGAACGCGGCCGCCAGCTGAAGCTTCGTACGCTGCAGGTCGACAACCCTTAATATAACTTCGTAT
AATGTATGCTATACGAAGTTATTAGGTCTAGAGATCTGTTTAGCTTGCCTCGTCCCCGCCGGGTCACCCG
GCCAGCGACATGGAGGCCCAGAATACCCTCCTTGACAGTCTTGACGTGCGCAGCTCAGGGGCATGATGTG
ACTGTCGCCCGTACATTTAGCCCATACATCCCCATGTATAATCATTTGCATCCATACATTTTGATGGCCG
CACGGCGCGAAGCAAAAATTACGGCTCCTCGCTGCAGACCTGCGAGCAGGGAAACGCTCCCCTCACAGAC
GCGTTGAATTGTCCCCACGCCGCGCCCCTGTAGAGAAATATAAAAGGTTAGGATTTGCCACTGAGGTTCT
TCTTTCATATACTTCCTTTTAAAATCTTGCTAGGATACAGTTCTCACATCACATCCGAACATAAACAACC
ATGACTGAATATAAACCAACTGTTAGATTGGCTACTAGAGATGATGTTCCAAGAGCTGTTAGAACTTTGG
CTGCTGCTTTCGCTGATTATCCAGCTACTAGACATACTGTTGATCCAGATAGACATATTGAAAGAGTTAC
TGAATTGCAAGAATTGTTCTTGACTAGAGTTGGTTTGGATATTGGTAAAGTTTGGGTTGCTGATGATGGT
GCTGCTGTTGCTGTTTGGACTACTCCAGAATCTGTTGAAGCTGGTGCTGTTTTCGCTGAAATTGGTCCAA
GAATGGCTGAATTGTCTGGTTCTAGATTGGCTGCTCAACAACAAATGGAAGGTTTGTTGGCTCCACATAG
ACCAAAAGAACCAGCTTGGTTCTTGGCTACTGTTGGTGTTTCTCCAGATCATCAAGGTAAAGGTTTGGGT
TCTGCTGTTGTTTTGCCAGGTGTTGAAGCTGCTGAAAGAGCTGGTGTTCCAGCTTTCTTGGAAACTTCTG
CTCCAAGAAATTTG
