>Addgene plasmid #60928 | pPL5617_pUG_PuroR | addgene partial sequence | sequence record 100240 | pUC-4 5'-CAGTGAGCGAGGAAGCGGAAGAGCGCCCAA-3'
AACCGCCTCTCCCCGCGCGTTGGCCGATTCATTAATGCAGGTTAACCTGGCTTATCGAAATTAATACGAC
TCACTATAGGGAGACCGGCAGATCCGCGGCCGCATAGGCCACTAGTGGATCTGATATCACCTAATAACTT
CGTATAGCATACATTATACGAAGTTATATTAAGGGTTCTCGAGATGGCGGCGTTAGTATCGAATCGACAG
CAGTATAGCGACCAGCATTCACATACGATTGACGCATGATATTACTTTCTGCGCACTTAACTTCGCATCT
GGGCAGATGATGTCGAGGCGAAAAAAAATATAAATCACGCTAACATTTGATTAAAATAGAACAACTACAA
TATAAAAAAACTATACAAATGACAAGTTCTTGAAAACAAGAATCTTTTTATTGTCAGTACTCTTTAAGCA
CCTGGTTTTCTAGTCATACACCAAGTAGCTCTATCTTTTGGACATTCAACATCAGCAGTAACAGTGAAAC
CCAATCTTTCATAGAATGGCAAATTTCTTGGAGCAGAAGTTTCCAAGAAAGCTGGAACACCAGCTCTTTC
AGCAGCTTCAACACCTGGCAAAACAACAGCAGAACCCAAACCTTTACCTTGATGATCTGGAGAAACACCA
ACAGTAGCCAAGAACCAAGCTGGTTCTTTTGGTCTATGTGGAGCCAACAAACCTTCCATTTGTTGTTGAG
CAGCCAATCTAGAACCAGACAATTCAGCCATTCTTGGACCAATTTCAGCGAAAACAGCACCAGCTTCAAC
AGATTCTGGAGTAGTCCAAACAGCAACAGCAGCACCATCATCAGCAACCCAAACTTTACCAATATCCAAA
CCAACTCTAGTCAAGAACAATTCTTGCAATTCAGTAACTCTTTCAATATGTCTATCTGGATCAACAGTAT
GTCTAGTAGCTGGATAATCAGCGAAAGCAGCAGCCAAAGTTCTAACAGCTCTTGGAACATCATCTCTAGT
AGCCAATCTAACAGTTGGTTTA
